>Addgene plasmid #20672 | MSCV-IRES-GFP | addgene full sequence | sequence record 203241 | Addgene NGS Result
ATGAAAGACCCCACCTGTAGGTTTGGCAAGCTAGCTTAAGTAACGCCATTTTGCAAGGCATGGAAAATAC
ATAACTGAGAATAGAGAAGTTCAGATCAAGGTTAGGAACAGAGAGACAGCAGAATATGGGCCAAACAGGA
TATCTGTGGTAAGCAGTTCCTGCCCCGGCTCAGGGCCAAGAACAGATGGTCCCCAGATGCGGTCCCGCCC
TCAGCAGTTTCTAGAGAACCATCAGATGTTTCCAGGGTGCCCCAAGGACCTGAAATGACCCTGTGCCTTA
TTTGAACTAACCAATCAGTTCGCTTCTCGCTTCTGTTCGCGCGCTTCTGCTCCCCGAGCTCAATAAAAGA
GCCCACAACCCCTCACTCGGCGCGCCAGTCCTCCGATAGACTGCGTCGCCCGGGTACCCGTATTCCCAAT
AAAGCCTCTTGCTGTTTGCATCCGAATCGTGGACTCGCTGATCCTTGGGAGGGTCTCCTCAGATTGATTG
ACTGCCCACCTCGGGGGTCTTTCATTTGGAGGTTCCACCGAGATTTGGAGACCCCTGCCCAGGGACCACC
GACCCCCCCGCCGGGAGGTAAGCTGGCCAGCGGTCGTTTCGTGTCTGTCTCTGTCTTTGTGCGTGTTTGT
GCCGGCATCTAATGTTTGCGCCTGCGTCTGTACTAGTTAGCTAACTAGCTCTGTATCTGGCGGACCCGTG
GTGGAACTGACGAGTTCTGAACACCCGGCCGCAACCCTGGGAGACGTCCCAGGGACTTTGGGGGCCGTTT
TTGTGGCCCGACCTGAGGAAGGGAGTCGATGTGGAATCCGACCCCGTCAGGATATGTGGTTCTGGTAGGA
GACGAGAACCTAAAACAGTTCCCGCCTCCGTCTGAATTTTTGCTTTCGGTTTGGAACCGAAGCCGCGCGT
CTTGTCTGCTGCAGCGCTGCAGCATCGTTCTGTGTTGTCTCTGTCTGACTGTGTTTCTGTATTTGTCTGA
AAATTAGGGCCAGACTGTTACCACTCCCTTAAGTTTGACCTTAGGTCACTGGAAAGATGTCGAGCGGATC
GCTCACAACCAGTCGGTAGATGTCAAGAAGAGACGTTGGGTTACCTTCTGCTCTGCAGAATGGCCAACCT
TTAACGTCGGATGGCCGCGAGACGGCACCTTTAACCGAGACCTCATCACCCAGGTTAAGATCAAGGTCTT
TTCACCTGGCCCGCATGGACACCCAGACCAGGTCCCCTACATCGTGACCTGGGAAGCCTTGGCTTTTGAC
CCCCCTCCCTGGGTCAAGCCCTTTGTACACCCTAAGCCTCCGCCTCCTCTTCCTCCATCCGCCCCGTCTC
TCCCCCTTGAACCTCCTCGTTCGACCCCGCCTCGATCCTCCCTTTATCCAGCCCTCACTCCTTCTCTAGG
CGCCGGAATTCGTTAACCTCGAGCGGGATCAATTCCGCCCCCCCCCTAACGTTACTGGCCGAAGCCGCTT
GGAATAAGGCCGGTGTGCGTTTGTCTATATGTTATTTTCCACCATATTGCCGTCTTTTGGCAATGTGAGG
GCCCGGAAACCTGGCCCTGTCTTCTTGACGAGCATTCCTAGGGGTCTTTCCCCTCTCGCCAAAGGAATGC
AAGGTCTGTTGAATGTCGTGAAGGAAGCAGTTCCTCTGGAAGCTTCTTGAAGACAAACAACGTCTGTAGC
GACCCTTTGCAGGCAGCGGAACCCCCCACCTGGCGACAGGTGCCTCTGCGGCCAAAAGCCACGTGTATAA
GATACACCTGCAAAGGCGGCACAACCCCAGTGCCACGTTGTGAGTTGGATAGTTGTGGAAAGAGTCAAAT
GGCTCTCCTCAAGCGTATTCAACAAGGGGCTGAAGGATGCCCAGAAGGTACCCCATTGTATGGGATCTGA
TCTGGGGCCTCGGTGCACATGCTTTACATGTGTTTAGTCGAGGTTAAAAAAACGTCTAGGCCCCCCGAAC
CACGGGGACGTGGTTTTCCTTTGAAAAACACGATAATACCATGGTGAGCAAGGGCGAGGAGCTGTTCACC
GGGGTGGTGCCCATCCTGGTCGAGCTGGACGGCGACGTAAACGGCCACAAGTTCAGCGTGTCCGGCGAGG
GCGAGGGCGATGCCACCTACGGCAAGCTGACCCTGAAGTTCATCTGCACCACCGGCAAGCTGCCCGTGCC
CTGGCCCACCCTCGTGACCACCCTGACCTACGGCGTGCAGTGCTTCAGCCGCTACCCCGACCACATGAAG
CAGCACGACTTCTTCAAGTCCGCCATGCCCGAAGGCTACGTCCAGGAGCGCACCATCTTCTTCAAGGACG
ACGGCAACTACAAGACCCGCGCCGAGGTGAAGTTCGAGGGCGACACCCTGGTGAACCGCATCGAGCTGAA
GGGCATCGACTTCAAGGAGGACGGCAACATCCTGGGGCACAAGCTGGAGTACAACTACAACAGCCACAAC
GTCTATATCATGGCCGACAAGCAGAAGAACGGCATCAAGGTGAACTTCAAGATCCGCCACAACATCGAGG
ACGGCAGCGTGCAGCTCGCCGACCACTACCAGCAGAACACCCCCATCGGCGACGGCCCCGTGCTGCTGCC
CGACAACCACTACCTGAGCACCCAGTCCGCCCTGAGCAAAGACCCCAACGAGAAGCGCGATCACATGGTC
CTGCTGGAGTTCGTGACCGCCGCCGGGATCACTCTCGGCATGGACGAGCTGTACAAGTAAAGCGGCCGCG
ACTCTAGAGTCGACCTGCAGGCATGCAAGCTTCAGGTAGCCGGCTAACGTTAACAACCGGTACCTCTAGA
ACTATAGCTAGCATGCGCAAATTTAAAGCGCTGATATCGATAAAATAAAAGATTTTATTTAGTCTCCAGA
AAAAGGGGGGAATGAAAGACCCCACCTGTAGGTTTGGCAAGCTAGCTTAAGTAACGCCATTTTGCAAGGC
ATGGAAAATACATAACTGAGAATAGAGAAGTTCAGATCAAGGTTAGGAACAGAGAGACAGCAGAATATGG
GCCAAACAGGATATCTGTGGTAAGCAGTTCCTGCCCCGGCTCAGGGCCAAGAACAGATGGTCCCCAGATG
CGGTCCCGCCCTCAGCAGTTTCTAGAGAACCATCAGATGTTTCCAGGGTGCCCCAAGGACCTGAAATGAC
CCTGTGCCTTATTTGAACTAACCAATCAGTTCGCTTCTCGCTTCTGTTCGCGCGCTTCTGCTCCCCGAGC
TCAATAAAAGAGCCCACAACCCCTCACTCGGCGCGCCAGTCCTCCGATAGACTGCGTCGCCCGGGTACCC
GTGTATCCAATAAACCCTCTTGCAGTTGCATCCGACTTGTGGTCTCGCTGTTCCTTGGGAGGGTCTCCTC
TGAGTGATTGACTACCCGTCAGCGGGGGTCTTTCATGGGTAACAGTTTCTTGAAGTTGGAGAACAACATT
CTGAGGGTAGGAGTCGAATATTAAGTAATCCTGACTCAATTAGCCACTGTTTTGAATCCACATACTCCAA
TACTCCTGAAATAGTTCATTATGGACAGCGCAGAAAGAGCTGGGGAGAATTGTGAAATTGTTATCCGCTC
ACAATTCCACACAACATACGAGCCGGAAGCATAAAGTGTAAAGCCTGGGGTGCCTAATGAGTGAGCTAAC
TCACATTAATTGCGTTGCGCTCACTGCCCGCTTTCCAGTCGGGAAACCTGTCGTGCCAGCTGCATTAATG
AATCGGCCAACGCGCGGGGAGAGGCGGTTTGCGTATTGGGCGCTCTTCCGCTTCCTCGCTCACTGACTCG
CTGCGCTCGGTCGTTCGGCTGCGGCGAGCGGTATCAGCTCACTCAAAGGCGGTAATACGGTTATCCACAG
AATCAGGGGATAACGCAGGAAAGAACATGTGAGCAAAAGGCCAGCAAAAGGCCAGGAACCGTAAAAAGGC
CGCGTTGCTGGCGTTTTTCCATAGGCTCCGCCCCCCTGACGAGCATCACAAAAATCGACGCTCAAGTCAG
AGGTGGCGAAACCCGACAGGACTATAAAGATACCAGGCGTTTCCCCCTGGAAGCTCCCTCGTGCGCTCTC
CTGTTCCGACCCTGCCGCTTACCGGATACCTGTCCGCCTTTCTCCCTTCGGGAAGCGTGGCGCTTTCTCA
TAGCTCACGCTGTAGGTATCTCAGTTCGGTGTAGGTCGTTCGCTCCAAGCTGGGCTGTGTGCACGAACCC
CCCGTTCAGCCCGACCGCTGCGCCTTATCCGGTAACTATCGTCTTGAGTCCAACCCGGTAAGACACGACT
TATCGCCACTGGCAGCAGCCACTGGTAACAGGATTAGCAGAGCGAGGTATGTAGGCGGTGCTACAGAGTT
CTTGAAGTGGTGGCCTAACTACGGCTACACTAGAAGAACAGTATTTGGTATCTGCGCTCTGCTGAAGCCA
GTTACCTTCGGAAAAAGAGTTGGTAGCTCTTGATCCGGCAAACAAACCACCGCTGGTAGCGGTGGTTTTT
TTGTTTGCAAGCAGCAGATTACGCGCAGAAAAAAAGGATCTCAAGAAGATCCTTTGATCTTTTCTACGGG
GTCTGACGCTCAGTGGAACGAAAACTCACGTTAAGGGATTTTGGTCATGAGATTATCAAAAAGGATCTTC
ACCTAGATCCTTTTAAATTAAAAATGAAGTTTTAAATCAATCTAAAGTATATATGAGTAAACTTGGTCTG
ACAGTTACCAATGCTTAATCAGTGAGGCACCTATCTCAGCGATCTGTCTATTTCGTTCATCCATAGTTGC
CTGACTCCCCGTCGTGTAGATAACTACGATACGGGAGGGCTTACCATCTGGCCCCAGTGCTGCAATGATA
CCGCGAGACCCACGCTCACCGGCTCCAGATTTATCAGCAATAAACCAGCCAGCCGGAAGGGCCGAGCGCA
GAAGTGGTCCTGCAACTTTATCCGCCTCCATCCAGTCTATTAATTGTTGCCGGGAAGCTAGAGTAAGTAG
TTCGCCAGTTAATAGTTTGCGCAACGTTGTTGCCATTGCTACAGGCATCGTGGTGTCACGCTCGTCGTTT
GGTATGGCTTCATTCAGCTCCGGTTCCCAACGATCAAGGCGAGTTACATGATCCCCCATGTTGTGCAAAA
AAGCGGTTAGCTCCTTCGGTCCTCCGATCGTTGTCAGAAGTAAGTTGGCCGCAGTGTTATCACTCATGGT
TATGGCAGCACTGCATAATTCTCTTACTGTCATGCCATCCGTAAGATGCTTTTCTGTGACTGGTGAGTAC
TCAACCAAGTCATTCTGAGAATAGTGTATGCGGCGACCGAGTTGCTCTTGCCCGGCGTCAATACGGGATA
ATACCGCGCCACATAGCAGAACTTTAAAAGTGCTCATCATTGGAAAACGTTCTTCGGGGCGAAAACTCTC
AAGGATCTTACCGCTGTTGAGATCCAGTTCGATGTAACCCACTCGTGCACCCAACTGATCTTCAGCATCT
TTTACTTTCACCAGCGTTTCTGGGTGAGCAAAAACAGGAAGGCAAAATGCCGCAAAAAAGGGAATAAGGG
CGACACGGAAATGTTGAATACTCATACTCTTCCTTTTTCAATATTATTGAAGCATTTATCAGGGTTATTG
TCTCATGAGCGGATACATATTTGAATGTATTTAGAAAAATAAACAAATAGGGGTTCCGCGCACATTTCCC
CGAAAAGTGCCACCTGACGTCTAAGAAACCATTATTATCATGACATTAACCTATAAAAATAGGCGTATCA
CGAGGCCCTTTCGTCTCGCGCGTTTCGGTGATGACGGTGAAAACCTCTGACACATGCAGCTCCCGGAGAC
GGTCACAGCTTGTCTGTAAGCGGATGCCGGGAGCAGACAAGCCCGTCAGGGCGCGTCAGCGGGTGTTGGC
GGGTGTCGGGGCTGGCTTAACTATGCGGCATCAGAGCAGATTGTACTGAGAGTGCACCATATGCGGTGTG
AAATACCGCACAGATGCGTAAGGAGAAAATACCGCATCAGGCGCCATTCGCCATTCAGGCTGCGCAACTG
TTGGGAAGGGCGATCGGTGCGGGCCTCTTCGCTATTACGCCAGCTGGCGAAAGGGGGATGTGCTGCAAGG
CGATTAAGTTGGGTAACGCCAGGGTTTTCCCAGTCACGACGTTGTAAAACGACGGCGCAAGGAATGGTGC
ATGCAAGGAGATGGCGCCCAACAGTCCCCCGGCCACGGGGCCTGCCACCATACCCACGCCGAAACAAGCG
CTCATGAGCCCGAAGTGGCGAGCCCGATCTTCCCCATCGGTGATGTCGGCGATATAGGCGCCAGCAACCG
CACCTGTGGCGCCGGTGATGCCGGCCACGATGCGTCCGGCGTAGAGGCGATTAGTCCAATTTGTTAAAGA
CAGGATATCAGTGGTCCAGGCTCTAGTTTTGACTCAACAATATCACCAGCTGAAGCCTATAGAGTACGAG
CCATAGATAAAATAAAAGATTTTATTTAGTCTCCAGAAAAAGGGGGGA
Features (pLannotate 1.2.2; 19 found; start..end, strand, type, name):
    580..921     +  misc_feature   MESV Ψ: packaging signal of murine embryonic stem cell virus
    988..1404    +  CDS            gag (truncated): truncated Moloney murine leukemia virus (MMLV) gag gene lacking the start codon
   1438..1998    +  misc_feature   IRES: internal ribosome entry site (IRES) of the encephalomyocarditis virus (EMCV)
   2001..2720    +  CDS            EGFP: the original enhanced GFP (Yang et al., 1996) mammalian codon-optimized
   2732..2762    +  misc_feature   MCS (fragment): pUC18/19 multiple cloning site
   2882..3396    +  LTR            3' LTR: 3' long terminal repeat from murine embryonic stem cell virus
   3558..3574    -  protein_bind   lac operator: The lac repressor binds to the lac operator to inhibit transcription in E. coli. This inhibition can be relieved by adding lactose or isopropyl-β-D-thiogalactopyranoside (IPTG). lac repressor encoded by lacI
   3582..3612    -  promoter       lac promoter: promoter for the E. coli lac operon
   3627..3648    -  protein_bind   CAP binding site: CAP binding activates transcription in the presence of cAMP. E. coli catabolite activator protein
   3661..3753    -  CDS            lacI (fragment): lac repressor; lacI; The lac repressor binds to the lac operator to inhibit transcription in E. coli. This inhibition can be relieved by adding lactose or isopropyl-β-D-thiogalactopyranoside (IPTG).
   3936..4524    -  rep_origin     ori: high-copy-number ColE1/pMB1/pBR322/pUC origin of replication
   4695..5555    -  CDS            AmpR: β-lactamase; bla; confers resistance to ampicillin, carbenicillin, and related antibiotics
   5556..5660    -  promoter       AmpR promoter: bla
   5755..5790    +  CDS            rop (fragment): Rop protein, which maintains plasmids at low copy number; rop
   5892..5991    +  misc_feature   bom (fragment): basis of mobility region from pBR322
   5997..6146    -  CDS            lacZα (fragment): LacZα fragment of β-galactosidase; lacZ fragment
   6146..6347    -  CDS            TcR (fragment): tetracycline efflux protein; tet; confers resistance to tetracycline
   6348..6446    +  CDS            env (fragment): murine leukemia virus gPr80 envelope polyprotein precursor; env; proteolytically cleaved into gp70SU and p15TM subunits
   6488..516     +  LTR            5' LTR (across the origin): 5' long terminal repeat from murine embryonic stem cell virus
