[The description below was written by a language model from this plasmid's Addgene catalogue record and pLannotate feature annotations shown in this document.]
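Description:
MSCV-IRES-GFP is an empty gammaretroviral expression backbone of about 6.5 kb, based on the murine stem cell virus (MSCV) vector and described by the depositor as essentially equivalent to pMIG, but with better yield in bacterial culture and easier sequencing. It is propagated in E. coli through a high-copy ColE1/pUC-type origin and selected with ampicillin via the β-lactamase gene and its native promoter. The remaining bacterial portion contains only non-functional remnants of earlier cloning vectors, including fragments of lacI, lacZα, rop, bom and the tetracycline resistance gene, together with a lac promoter/operator region.

The retroviral cassette is bounded by 5′ and 3′ long terminal repeats from murine embryonic stem cell virus. The 5′ LTR serves as the promoter for the genomic transcript, since no separate internal promoter is annotated. Downstream lie the Ψ packaging signal and a truncated gag segment lacking its start codon, which together support efficient encapsidation of the RNA when packaging functions are supplied in trans. A gene of interest is inserted by restriction cloning; the cloning sites themselves are not annotated, but the layout and the backbone's C-terminal IRES-EGFP description place the insertion point between the gag fragment and the EMCV IRES. The IRES then drives translation of EGFP from the same bicistronic message. Green fluorescence therefore marks transduced cells that express the insert, without fusing a tag to the protein. The vector is suited to stable retroviral delivery into mammalian cells, where fluorescence can be used to track or sort them. Used without an insert, it can act as a GFP-only control.
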