Addgene plasmid #20672: MSCV-IRES-GFP
Purpose: (Empty Backbone)
Depositing lab: Tannishtha Reya. Depositing organization: Duke University.
Backbone
  Vector backbone: MSCV
  Backbone size (bp): 6500
  Vector type: Mammalian Expression, Retroviral
  Tag / fusion protein: IRES EGFP (C terminal on backbone)
Growth in bacteria
  Bacterial resistance: Ampicillin, 100 μg/mL
  Growth temperature: 37°C
  Growth strain: Stbl3
  Growth instructions: Stbl3
  Copy number: High Copy
Gene/Insert
  Cloning method: Restriction Enzyme
  Sequencing primers: 5′ pLXSN5; pBABE5; 3′ pCDH-rev (GCATTCCTTTGGCGAGAG)
Terms and licenses: Academic/Nonprofit Terms; Industry Terms: Not Available to Industry
Depositor comments: This plasmid is essentially pMIG and we suggest ordering it instead of plasmid 9044 as it has better yield in culture and is easier to sequence.
How to cite: MSCV-IRES-GFP was a gift from Tannishtha Reya (Addgene plasmid # 20672 ; http://n2t.net/addgene:20672 ; RRID:Addgene_20672)
