>Addgene plasmid #20672 | MSCV-IRES-GFP | addgene partial sequence | sequence record 26561 | 20672 with EGFP-N
GCTCCTCGCCCTTGCTCACCATGGTATTATCGTGTTTTTCAAAGGAAAACCACGTCCCCGTGGTTCGGGG
GGCCTAGACGTTTTTTTAACCTCGACTAAACACATGTAAAGCATGTGCACCGAGGCCCCAGATCAGATCC
CATACAATGGGGTACCTTCTGGGCATCCTTCAGCCCCTTGTTGAATACGCTTGAGGAGAGCCATTTGACT
CTTTCCACAACTATCCAACTCACAACGTGGCACTGGGGTTGTGCCGCCTTTGCAGGTGTATCTTATACAC
GTGGCTTTTGGCCGCAGAGGCACCTGTCGCCAGGTGGGGGGTTCCGCTGCCTGCAAAGGGTCGCTACAGA
CGTTGTTTGTCTTCAAGAAGCTTCCAGAGGAACTGCTTCCTTCACGACATTCAACAGACCTTGCATTCCT
TTGGCGAGAGGGGAAAGACCCCTAGGAATGCTCGTCAAGAAGACAGGGCCAGGTTTCCGGGCCCTCACAT
TGCCAAAAGACGGCAATATGGTGGAAAATAACATATAGACAAACGCACACCGGCCTTATTCCAAGCGGCT
TCGGCCAGTAACGTTAGGGGGGGGGCGGAATTGATCCCGCTCGAGGTTAACGAATTCCGGCGCCTAGAGA
AGGAGTGAGGGCTGGATAAAGGGAGGATCGAGGCGGGGTCGAACGAGGAGGTTCAAGGGGGA
