>Addgene plasmid #20672 | MSCV-IRES-GFP | addgene partial sequence | sequence record 66297 | pCDH-rev 5'-GCATTCCTTTGGCGAGAG-3'
CTCGTCAAGAAGACAGGGCCAGGTTTCCGGGCCCTCACATTGCCAAAAGACGGCAATATGGTGGAAAATA
ACATATAGACAAACGCACACCGGCCTTATTCCAAGCGGCTTCGGCCAGTAACGTTAGGGGGGGGGCGGAA
TTGATCCCGCTCGAGGTTAACGAATTCCGGCGCCTAGAGAAGGAGTGAGGGCTGGATAAAGGGAGGATCG
AGGCGGGGTCGAACGAGGAGGTTCAAGGGGGAGAGACGGGGCGGATGGAGGAAGAGGAGGCGGAGGCTTA
AGGTGTACAAAGGGCTTGACCCAGGGAGGGGGGTCAAAAGCCAAGGCTTCCCAGGTCACGATGTAGGGGA
CCTGGTCTGGGTGTCCATGCGGGCCAGGTGAAAAGACCTTGATCTTAACCTGGGTGATGAGGTCTCGGTT
AAAGGTGCCGTCTCGCGGCCATCCGACGTTAAAGGTTGGCCATTCTGCAGAGCAGAAGGTAACCCAACGT
CTCTTCTTGACATCTACCGACTGGTTGTGAGCGATCCGCTCGACATCTTTCCAGTGACCTAAGGTCAAAC
TTAAGGGAGTGGTAACAGTCTGGCCCTAATTTTCAGACAAATACAGAAACACAGTCAGACAGAGACAACA
CAGAACGATGCTGCAGCGCTGCAGCAGACAAGACGCGCGGCTTC
