>Addgene plasmid #20672 | MSCV-IRES-GFP | addgene partial sequence | sequence record 139432 | IRES-F 5'-TGGCTCTCCTCAAGCGTATT-3'
CCCAGAAGGTACCCCATTGTATGGGATCTGATCTGGGGCCTCGGTGCACATGCTTTACATGTGTTTAGTC
GAGGTTAAAAAAACGTCTAGGCCCCCCGAACCACGGGGACGTGGTTTTCCTTTGAAAAACACGATAATAC
CATGGTGAGCAAGGGCGAGGAGCTGTTCACCGGGGTGGTGCCCATCCTGGTCGAGCTGGACGGCGACGTA
AACGGCCACAAGTTCAGCGTGTCCGGCGAGGGCGAGGGCGATGCCACCTACGGCAAGCTGACCCTGAAGT
TCATCTGCACCACCGGCAAGCTGCCCGTGCCCTGGCCCACCCTCGTGACCACCCTGACCTACGGCGTGCA
GTGCTTCAGCCGCTACCCCGACCACATGAAGCAGCACGACTTCTTCAAGTCCGCCATGCCCGAAGGCTAC
GTCCAGGAGCGCACCATCTTCTTCAAGGACGACGGCAACTACAAGACCCGCGCCGAGGTGAAGTTCGAGG
GCGACACCCTGGTGAACCGCATCGAGCTGAAGGGCATCGACTTCAAGGAGGACGGCAACATCCTGGGGCA
CAAGCTGGAGTACAACTACAACAGCCACAACGTCTATATCATGGCCGACAAGCAGAAGAACGGCATCAAG
GTGAACTTCAAGATCCGCCACAACATCGAGGACGGCAGCGTGCAGCTCGCCGACCACTACCAGCAGAACA
CCCCCATCGGCGACGGCCCCGTGCTGCTGCCCGACAACCACTACCTGAGCACCCAGTCCGCCCTGAGCAA
AGACCCCAACGAGAAGCGCGATCACATGGTCCTGCTGGAGTTCGTGACCGCCGCCGGGATCACTCTCGGC
ATGGACGAGCTGTACAAGTAAAGCGGCCGCGACTCTAGAGTCGACCTGCAGGCATGCAAGCTTCAGGTAG
CCGGCTAACGTTAACAACCGGTACCTCTAGAACTATAGCTAGCATGCGCAAATTTAAAGCGCTGATATCG
ATAAAATAAAAGATTTTATTTAGTCTCCAGAAAA
